Addgene plasmid #127559: pCRISPaint-T2A-QF2-3xP3-RFP
Purpose: CRISPaint universal donor plasmid for gene exon insertion. Encodes T2A-QF2-SV40 and 3xP3-RFP visible eye marker.
Depositing lab: Norbert Perrimon. Depositing organization: Harvard Medical School. Publication: Gene Knock-Ins in Drosophila Using Homology-Independent Insertion of Universal Donor Plasmids. Bosch JA, Colbeth R, Zirin J, Perrimon N. Genetics. 2019 Nov 4. pii: genetics.119.302819. doi: 10.1534/genetics.119.302819. PubMed 31685521.
Backbone
  Vector backbone: pCRISPaint-T2A-Gal4-3xP3-RFP digested with NheI/KpnI
  Backbone manufacturer: Justin Bosch and Norbert Perrimon
  Vector type: Insect Expression, CRISPR
Growth in bacteria
  Bacterial resistance: Ampicillin, 100 μg/mL
  Growth temperature: 37°C
  Growth strain: DH5alpha
  Copy number: High Copy
Gene/Insert
  Gene/Insert name: QF2 (alt name: T2A-QF2)
  Cloning method: Gibson Cloning
  Sequencing primers: 5′ GTAAAACGACGGCCAG; 3′ GGAAAGTCCTTGGGGTCTTC
Terms and licenses: Academic/Nonprofit Terms; Industry Terms: Not Available to Industry
How to cite: pCRISPaint-T2A-QF2-3xP3-RFP was a gift from Norbert Perrimon (Addgene plasmid # 127559 ; http://n2t.net/addgene:127559 ; RRID:Addgene_127559)
