[The description below was written by a language model from this plasmid's Addgene catalogue record and pLannotate feature annotations shown in this document.]
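Description:
pCRISPaint-T2A-QF2-3xP3-RFP is a universal donor plasmid for CRISPaint-style, homology-independent knock-in in Drosophila, catalogued as an insect expression/CRISPR vector. It was made by Gibson cloning of a T2A-QF2 insert into the NheI/KpnI-cut pCRISPaint-T2A-Gal4-3xP3-RFP backbone, so QF2 takes the place of Gal4. In E. coli it is maintained as a high-copy plasmid through a ColE1/pUC-type origin and selected with ampicillin (AmpR under its own promoter). The backbone also carries an f1 origin, flanking T7 and T3 promoters, and remnants of the lac promoter/operator and lacZα region typical of a general cloning vector.

The payload has two parts. The first is the promoterless T2A-QF2 coding sequence followed by an SV40 terminator region, which the annotation picks up as small t intron, large T fragments and the SV40 poly(A) signal. The automated feature table does not annotate T2A or QF2 themselves, which presumably lie in the unannotated stretch upstream of these SV40 elements. When the linearised donor inserts in frame into a coding exon of a target gene, the T2A peptide separates the QF2 transcriptional activator from the truncated host protein. QF2 is then expressed in the target gene's pattern and can drive QUAS-controlled transgenes, while the gene itself is likely to be disrupted.

The second part is the 3xP3-RFP marker: a DsRed-Express coding sequence behind a minimal hsp70 promoter fragment (the 3xP3 eye enhancer is named in the record but not annotated), with its own SV40 poly(A). It provides a visible fluorescent eye marker for screening integrants. The two loxP sites that flank it are annotated in the same orientation, which should permit Cre-mediated removal of the marker.
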