Features (pLannotate 1.2.2; 23 found; start..end, strand, type, name):
    148..166     +  promoter       T7 promoter: promoter for bacteriophage T7 RNA polymerase
   1385..1459    +  CDS            small t antigen (fragment): SV40 (simian virus 40) small t antigen
   1461..1526    +  intron         small t intron: SV40 (simian virus 40) small t antigen intron
   1656..1676    +  CDS            SV40 NLS: nuclear localization signal of SV40 (simian virus 40) large T antigen
   1683..1817    +  CDS            LT_POVHA (fragment): Protein inferred from homology: Swiss-Prot protein existence level 3. Isoform large T antigen is a key early protein essential for both driving viral replication and inducing cellular transformation. Plays a role in viral genome replication by driving entry of quiescent cells into the cell cycle and by autoregulating the synthesis of viral early mRNA. Displays highly oncogenic activities by corrupting the host cellular checkpoint mechanisms that guard cell division and the transcription, replication, and repair of DNA. Participates in the modulation of cellular gene expression preceeding viral
   1842..1925    +  CDS            large T antigen (fragment): large T antigen from SV40 (simian virus 40)
   1948..2069    +  polyA_signal   SV40 poly(A) signal: SV40 polyadenylation signal
   2070..2103    -  protein_bind   loxP: Cre-mediated recombination occurs in the 8-bp core sequence (GCATACAT). Cre recombinase
   2191..2313    +  promoter       hsp70 promoter (fragment): Drosophila melanogaster hsp70Bb promoter
   2335..3009    +  CDS            DsRed-Express: DsRed-Express is a basic (constitutively fluorescent) orange fluorescent protein published in 2002, derived from Discosoma sp.. It is reported to be a rapidly-maturing tetramer with low acid sensitivity.
   3027..3110    +  CDS            large T antigen (fragment): large T antigen from SV40 (simian virus 40)
   3133..3254    +  polyA_signal   SV40 poly(A) signal: SV40 polyadenylation signal
   3284..3317    -  protein_bind   loxP: Cre-mediated recombination occurs in the 8-bp core sequence (GCATACAT). Cre recombinase
   3336..3354    -  promoter       T3 promoter: promoter for bacteriophage T3 RNA polymerase
   3399..3415    -  protein_bind   lac operator: The lac repressor binds to the lac operator to inhibit transcription in E. coli. This inhibition can be relieved by adding lactose or isopropyl-β-D-thiogalactopyranoside (IPTG). lac repressor encoded by lacI
   3423..3453    -  promoter       lac promoter: promoter for the E. coli lac operon
   3468..3489    -  protein_bind   CAP binding site: CAP binding activates transcription in the presence of cAMP. E. coli catabolite activator protein
   3502..3594    -  CDS            lacI (fragment): lac repressor; lacI; The lac repressor binds to the lac operator to inhibit transcription in E. coli. This inhibition can be relieved by adding lactose or isopropyl-β-D-thiogalactopyranoside (IPTG).
   3777..4365    -  rep_origin     ori: high-copy-number ColE1/pMB1/pBR322/pUC origin of replication
   4536..5396    -  CDS            AmpR: β-lactamase; bla; confers resistance to ampicillin, carbenicillin, and related antibiotics
   5397..5501    -  promoter       AmpR promoter: bla
   5528..5886    +  rep_origin     f1 ori (sequence partly withheld): f1 bacteriophage origin of replication; arrow indicates direction of (+) strand synthesis
   5988..140     -  CDS            lacZα (fragment) (across the origin): LacZα fragment of β-galactosidase; lacZ fragment
>Addgene plasmid #127559 | pCRISPaint-T2A-QF2-3xP3-RFP | addgene full sequence | sequence record 247975 | Addgene NGS Result
CGCAACTGTTGGGAAGGGCGATCGGTGCGGGCCTCTTCGCTATTACGCCAGCTGGCGAAAGGGGGATGTG
CTGCAAGGCGATTAAGTTGGGTAACGCCAGGGTTTTCCCAGTCACGACGTTGTAAAACGACGGCCAGTGA
GCGCGCGTAATACGACTCACTATAGGGCGAATTGGGTACAAGCTTCACGACCTGAGGCGCGCCGGGCCAG
TACCCAAAAAGCGGGGGGTCCGGTGGAAGCGGAGGTAGCGCGGCCGCCGAGGGCCGCGGCAGCCTGCTGA
CCTGCGGCGATGTGGAGGAGAACCCCGGGCCCGCTAGCATGCCACCCAAGCGCAAAACGCTTAACGCTGC
GGCTGAGGCTAACGCTCATGCCGACGGACACGCCGACGGAAACGCCGACGGACACGTGGCCAATACGGCC
GCGTCCTCGAATAATGCGAGGTTCGCTGATCTCACTAACATCGATACTCCGGGTCTGGGACCCACAACTA
CGACCCTGCTCGTGGAACCAGCACGCTCAAAGCGTCAACGAGTGTCCCGCGCATGCGACCAGTGCCGTGC
AGCCCGAGAGAAATGCGACGGAATACAGCCTGCGTGTTTCCCGTGCGTTTCCCAGGGAAGGTCCTGCACT
TATCAGGCTTCGCCGAAAAAGAGGGGAGTTCAAACCGGTTATATTCGTACGCTGGAGCTCGCCCTCGCCT
GGATGTTTGAAAATGTCGCGCGTTCCGAAGATGCCTTGCATAACCTCCTCGTCCGTGACGCCGGACAAGG
ATCAGCTCTGCTCGTTGGTAAAGATTCGCCGGCTGCCGAGCGACTCCATGCCCGTTGGGCTACTAGCCGT
GTCAATAAGAGCATTACCCGCCTCCTCCGTCAGTTGGAGCTCCCTCCTACCGCCACGGCTACGGCCTCGA
TAATGCCGCACGTGATGGAGCAGCCTCTCAGTACCAGCATTAACCCCGTCAACGACCGCTTCAACGGTAT
TCCCAACCCCACTCCGTATAACTCCGATGCAGCTCTCGATGCTATCACTCAGACCAACGATTATGGAAGC
GTAAATACACATGGTATCCTCTCTACTTACCCGCCACCGGCTACGCACCTTAATGAAGCTTCCGTCGCTC
TCGCTCCCGGTGGCGCCCCCCCCCGACCGCCTCCTCCGTATGTTGACAGCACGACCAATCACCCGCCGTA
CCACTCGAATCTGGTTCCAATGGCGAACTTTGGTTACTCGACCGTTGATTACGATGCCATGGTTGACGAT
TTGGCTAGCATTGAATACACGGACGCTGTGGATGTCGACCCACAGTTTATGACCAATCTGGGATTCGTTC
CTGGATGTAACTTCTCCGACATTAATACATACGAACAGTGAGGTACCTCTAGAGGATCTTTGTGAAGGAA
CCTTACTTCTGTGGTGTGACATAATTGGACAAACTACCTACAGAGATTTAAAGCTCTAAGGTAAATATAA
AATTTTTAAGTGTATAATGTGTTAAACTACTGATTCTAATTGTTTGTGTATTTTAGATTCCAACCTATGG
AACTGATGAATGGGAGCAGTGGTGGAATGCCTTTAATGAGGAAAACCTGTTTTGCTCAGAAGAAATGCCA
TCTAGTGATGATGAGGCTACTGCTGACTCTCAACATTCTACTCCTCCAAAAAAGAAGAGAAAGGTAGAAG
ACCCCAAGGACTTTCCTTCAGAATTGCTAAGTTTTTTGAGTCATGCTGTGTTTAGTAATAGAACTCTTGC
TTGCTTTGCTATTTACACCACAAAGGAAAAAGCTGCACTGCTATACAAGAAAATTATGGAAAAATATTTG
ATGTATAGTGCCTTGACTAGAGATCATAATCAGCCATACCACATTTGTAGAGGTTTTACTTGCTTTAAAA
AACCTCCCACACCTCCCCCTGAACCTGAAACATAAAATGAATGCAATTGTTGTTGTTAACTTGTTTATTG
CAGCTTATAATGGTTACAAATAAAGCAATAGCATCACAAATTTCACAAATAAAGCATTTTTTTCACTGCA
TTCTAGTTGTGGTTTGTCCAAACTCATCAATGTATCTTAATAACTTCGTATAATGTATGCTATACGAAGT
TATCGTACGGGATCTAATTCAATTAGAGACTAATTCAATTAGAGCTAATTCAATTAGGATCCAAGCTTAT
CGATTTCGAACCCTCGACCGCCGGAGTATAAATAGAGGCGCTTCGTCTACGGAGCGACAATTCAATTCAA
ACAAGCAAAGTGAACACGTCGCTAAGCGAAAGCTAAGCAAATAAACAAGCGCAGCTGAACAAGCTAAACA
ATCGGCTCGAAGCCGGTCGCCACCATGGCCTCCTCCGAGGACGTCATCAAGGAGTTCATGCGCTTCAAGG
TGCGCATGGAGGGCTCCGTGAACGGCCACGAGTTCGAGATCGAGGGCGAGGGCGAGGGCCGCCCCTACGA
GGGCACCCAGACCGCCAAGCTGAAGGTGACCAAGGGCGGCCCCCTGCCCTTCGCCTGGGACATCCTGTCC
CCCCAGTTCCAGTACGGCTCCAAGGTGTACGTGAAGCACCCCGCCGACATCCCCGACTACAAGAAGCTGT
CCTTCCCCGAGGGCTTCAAGTGGGAGCGCGTGATGAACTTCGAGGACGGCGGCGTGGTGACCGTGACCCA
GGACTCCTCCCTCCAGGACGGCTCCTTCATCTACAAGGTGAAGTTCATCGGCGTGAACTTCCCCTCCGAC
GGCCCCGTAATGCAGAAGAAGACTATGGGCTGGGAGGCGTCCACCGAGCGCCTGTACCCCCGCGACGGCG
TGCTGAAGGGCGAGATCCACAAGGCCCTGAAGCTGAAGGACGGCGGCCACTACCTGGTGGAGTTCAAGTC
CATCTACATGGCCAAGAAGCCCGTGCAGCTGCCCGGCTACTACTACGTGGACTCCAAGCTGGACATCACC
TCCCACAACGAGGACTACACCATCGTGGAGCAGTACGAGCGCGCCGAGGGCCGCCACCACCTGTTCCTGT
AGGGGCCGCGACTCTAGATCATAATCAGCCATACCACATTTGTAGAGGTTTTACTTGCTTTAAAAAACCT
CCCACACCTCCCCCTGAACCTGAAACATAAAATGAATGCAATTGTTGTTGTTAACTTGTTTATTGCAGCT
TATAATGGTTACAAATAAAGCAATAGCATCACAAATTTCACAAATAAAGCATTTTTTTCACTGCATTCTA
GTTGTGGTTTGTCCAAACTCATCAATGTATCTTAACCGTCTGTAAGCAGCGAAGGCCCATACGATAACTT
CGTATAATGTATGCTATACGAAGTTATGAGCTCCAGCTTTTGTTCCCTTTAGTGAGGGTTAATTGCGCGC
TTGGCGTAATCATGGTCATAGCTGTTTCCTGTGTGAAATTGTTATCCGCTCACAATTCCACACAACATAC
GAGCCGGAAGCATAAAGTGTAAAGCCTGGGGTGCCTAATGAGTGAGCTAACTCACATTAATTGCGTTGCG
CTCACTGCCCGCTTTCCAGTCGGGAAACCTGTCGTGCCAGCTGCATTAATGAATCGGCCAACGCGCGGGG
AGAGGCGGTTTGCGTATTGGGCGCTCTTCCGCTTCCTCGCTCACTGACTCGCTGCGCTCGGTCGTTCGGC
TGCGGCGAGCGGTATCAGCTCACTCAAAGGCGGTAATACGGTTATCCACAGAATCAGGGGATAACGCAGG
AAAGAACATGTGAGCAAAAGGCCAGCAAAAGGCCAGGAACCGTAAAAAGGCCGCGTTGCTGGCGTTTTTC
CATAGGCTCCGCCCCCCTGACGAGCATCACAAAAATCGACGCTCAAGTCAGAGGTGGCGAAACCCGACAG
GACTATAAAGATACCAGGCGTTTCCCCCTGGAAGCTCCCTCGTGCGCTCTCCTGTTCCGACCCTGCCGCT
TACCGGATACCTGTCCGCCTTTCTCCCTTCGGGAAGCGTGGCGCTTTCTCATAGCTCACGCTGTAGGTAT
CTCAGTTCGGTGTAGGTCGTTCGCTCCAAGCTGGGCTGTGTGCACGAACCCCCCGTTCAGCCCGACCGCT
GCGCCTTATCCGGTAACTATCGTCTTGAGTCCAACCCGGTAAGACACGACTTATCGCCACTGGCAGCAGC
CACTGGTAACAGGATTAGCAGAGCGAGGTATGTAGGCGGTGCTACAGAGTTCTTGAAGTGGTGGCCTAAC
TACGGCTACACTAGAAGAACAGTATTTGGTATCTGCGCTCTGCTGAAGCCAGTTACCTTCGGAAAAAGAG
TTGGTAGCTCTTGATCCGGCAAACAAACCACCGCTGGTAGCGGTGGTTTTTTTGTTTGCAAGCAGCAGAT
TACGCGCAGAAAAAAAGGATCTCAAGAAGATCCTTTGATCTTTTCTACGGGGTCTGACGCTCAGTGGAAC
GAAAACTCACGTTAAGGGATTTTGGTCATGAGATTATCAAAAAGGATCTTCACCTAGATCCTTTTAAATT
AAAAATGAAGTTTTAAATCAATCTAAAGTATATATGAGTAAACTTGGTCTGACAGTTACCAATGCTTAAT
CAGTGAGGCACCTATCTCAGCGATCTGTCTATTTCGTTCATCCATAGTTGCCTGACTCCCCGTCGTGTAG
ATAACTACGATACGGGAGGGCTTACCATCTGGCCCCAGTGCTGCAATGATACCGCGAGACCCACGCTCAC
CGGCTCCAGATTTATCAGCAATAAACCAGCCAGCCGGAAGGGCCGAGCGCAGAAGTGGTCCTGCAACTTT
ATCCGCCTCCATCCAGTCTATTAATTGTTGCCGGGAAGCTAGAGTAAGTAGTTCGCCAGTTAATAGTTTG
CGCAACGTTGTTGCCATTGCTACAGGCATCGTGGTGTCACGCTCGTCGTTTGGTATGGCTTCATTCAGCT
CCGGTTCCCAACGATCAAGGCGAGTTACATGATCCCCCATGTTGTGCAAAAAAGCGGTTAGCTCCTTCGG
TCCTCCGATCGTTGTCAGAAGTAAGTTGGCCGCAGTGTTATCACTCATGGTTATGGCAGCACTGCATAAT
TCTCTTACTGTCATGCCATCCGTAAGATGCTTTTCTGTGACTGGTGAGTACTCAACCAAGTCATTCTGAG
AATAGTGTATGCGGCGACCGAGTTGCTCTTGCCCGGCGTCAATACGGGATAATACCGCGCCACATAGCAG
AACTTTAAAAGTGCTCATCATTGGAAAACGTTCTTCGGGGCGAAAACTCTCAAGGATCTTACCGCTGTTG
AGATCCAGTTCGATGTAACCCACTCGTGCACCCAACTGATCTTCAGCATCTTTTACTTTCACCAGCGTTT
CTGGGTGAGCAAAAACAGGAAGGCAAAATGCCGCAAAAAAGGGAATAAGGGCGACACGGAAATGTTGAAT
ACTCATACTCTTCCTTTTTCAATATTATTGAAGCATTTATCAGGGTTATTGTCTCATGAGCGGATACATA
TTTGAATGTATTTAGAAAAATAAACAAATAGGGGTTCCGCGCACATTTCCCCGAAAAGTGCCACCTG
[124 nt withheld, positions 5528-5651]
C
[91 nt withheld, positions 5653-5743]
A
[49 nt withheld, positions 5745-5793]
CCTTTGACGTTGGAGTCCACGTTCTTT
[37 nt withheld, positions 5821-5857]
ACCCTATCTCGGTCTATTCTTTTGATTTATAAGGGATTTTGCCGATTTCGGCCTATTGGTTAAAAAAATG
AGCTGATTTAACAAAAATTTAACGCGAATTTTAACAAAATATTAACGCTTACAATTTCCATTCGCCATTC
AGGCTG
